Addgene plasmid #178297: pAG414GPD-VvCYP722C(pYL852)
Purpose: Expresses VvCYP722C from V. vinifera in Saccharomyces cerevisiae. Centromeric TRP, PGPD-VvCYP722C-TCYC1
Depositing lab: Yanran Li. Depositing organization: University of California, Riverside. Publication: Establishment of strigolactone-producing bacterium-yeast consortium. Wu S, Ma X, Zhou A, Valenzuela A, Zhou K, Li Y. Sci Adv. 2021 Sep 17;7(38):eabh4048. doi: 10.1126/sciadv.abh4048. Epub 2021 Sep 17. PubMed 34533983.
Backbone
  Vector backbone: pAG414GPD-ccdB
  Backbone manufacturer: Susan Lindquist
  Backbone size w/o insert (bp): 7387
  Total vector size (bp): 7235
  Vector type: Yeast Expression
  Selectable markers: TRP1
Growth in bacteria
  Bacterial resistance: Ampicillin, 100 μg/mL
  Growth temperature: 37°C
  Growth strain: DH5alpha
  Copy number: Unknown
Gene/Insert
  Gene/Insert name: VvCYP722C (alt name: VvCYP722C from V. vinifera)
  Species: Vitis vinifera
  Insert size (bp): 1476
  GenBank ID: XP_002269279.3
  Promoter: GAP
  Cloning method: Gateway Cloning
  Sequencing primers: 5′ M13 rev; 3′ M13 for
Terms and licenses: Academic/Nonprofit Terms; Industry Terms: Not Available to Industry
How to cite: pAG414GPD-VvCYP722C(pYL852) was a gift from Yanran Li (Addgene plasmid # 178297 ; http://n2t.net/addgene:178297 ; RRID:Addgene_178297)
