[The description below was written by a language model from this plasmid's Addgene catalogue record and pLannotate feature annotations shown in this document.]
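Description:
pAG414GPD-VvCYP722C (pYL852) is a low-copy yeast–E. coli shuttle plasmid for constitutive expression of a grapevine (Vitis vinifera) cytochrome P450, VvCYP722C, in Saccharomyces cerevisiae. It derives from the Gateway destination vector pAG414GPD-ccdB, in which the ccdB counter-selection cassette has been replaced by the roughly 1.5 kb coding sequence. The insert itself is not annotated in the feature table, but the interval between the attB1 and attB2 recombination sites matches the stated insert size. In yeast the plasmid is maintained through a CEN6/ARS element, which gives stable, near single-copy centromeric segregation, and it is selected through the TRP1 auxotrophic marker under its own promoter in tryptophan-auxotrophic strains. In E. coli it replicates from a high-copy ColE1/pUC-type origin and is selected with ampicillin via the β-lactamase gene. An f1 origin is also present, along with pBluescript-derived remnants: lac promoter/operator, a lacZα fragment, T3 and T7 promoters, and partial MCS, lacI, bom and rop sequences.

The expression cassette places the open reading frame downstream of the strong, constitutive GAP (GPD/TDH3, glyceraldehyde-3-phosphate dehydrogenase) promoter and upstream of the CYC1 transcription terminator. No epitope tags or reporters are annotated or recorded. The associated publication concerns a strigolactone-producing bacterium–yeast consortium, so the plasmid is presumably used to supply this CYP722C enzyme activity in the yeast partner for reconstituting or characterising steps of strigolactone biosynthesis, although the record does not state the specific reaction it catalyses. The sequenced record (7,212 nt) is slightly shorter than the catalogued total size of 7,235 bp.
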