Features (pLannotate 1.2.2; 23 found; start..end, strand, type, name):
     72..575     -  misc_feature   CEN/ARS: S. cerevisiae CEN6 centromere fused to an autonomously replicating sequence
    612..716     +  promoter       AmpR promoter: bla
    717..1577    +  CDS            AmpR: β-lactamase; bla; confers resistance to ampicillin, carbenicillin, and related antibiotics
   1748..2336    +  rep_origin     ori: high-copy-number ColE1/pMB1/pBR322/pUC origin of replication
   2519..2611    +  CDS            lacI (fragment): lac repressor; lacI; The lac repressor binds to the lac operator to inhibit transcription in E. coli. This inhibition can be relieved by adding lactose or isopropyl-β-D-thiogalactopyranoside (IPTG).
   2624..2645    +  protein_bind   CAP binding site: CAP binding activates transcription in the presence of cAMP. E. coli catabolite activator protein
   2660..2690    +  promoter       lac promoter: promoter for the E. coli lac operon
   2698..2714    +  protein_bind   lac operator: The lac repressor binds to the lac operator to inhibit transcription in E. coli. This inhibition can be relieved by adding lactose or isopropyl-β-D-thiogalactopyranoside (IPTG). lac repressor encoded by lacI
   2759..2777    +  promoter       T3 promoter: promoter for bacteriophage T3 RNA polymerase
   2802..3445    +  promoter       GAP promoter: S. cerevisiae TDH3; promoter for glyceraldehyde-3-phosphate dehydrogenase
   3451..3471    +  misc_feature   MCS (fragment): pBluescript multiple cloning site
   3475..3499    +  protein_bind   attB1: mutant version of attB; recombination site for the Gateway® BP reaction BP Clonase™
   4985..5009    -  protein_bind   attB2: mutant version of attB; recombination site for the Gateway® BP reaction BP Clonase™
   5013..5060    +  misc_feature   MCS (fragment): pBluescript multiple cloning site
   5061..5308    +  terminator     CYC1 terminator: S. cerevisiae CYC1; transcription terminator for CYC1
   5327..5345    -  promoter       T7 promoter: promoter for bacteriophage T7 RNA polymerase
   5353..5508    +  CDS            lacZα (fragment): LacZα fragment of β-galactosidase; lacZ fragment
   5512..5940    +  rep_origin     f1 ori (sequence partly withheld): f1 bacteriophage origin of replication; arrow indicates direction of (+) strand synthesis
   5968..6019    -  misc_feature   bom (fragment): basis of mobility region from pBR322
   6070..6744    -  CDS            TRP1: phosphoribosylanthranilate isomerase, required for tryptophan biosynthesis; S. cerevisiae TRP1; yeast auxotrophic marker
   6745..6892    -  promoter       TRP1 promoter: S. cerevisiae TRP1
   7030..7079    -  misc_feature   bom (fragment): basis of mobility region from pBR322
   7181..4       -  CDS            rop (fragment) (across the origin): Rop protein, which maintains plasmids at low copy number; rop
>Addgene plasmid #178297 | pAG414GPD-VvCYP722C(pYL852) | addgene full sequence | sequence record 364872 | Addgene NGS Result
CGAGACGAAAGGGCCTCGTGATACGCCTATTTTTATAGGTTAATGTCATGATAATAATGGTTTCTTAGAC
GGATCGCTTGCCTGTAACTTACACGCGCCTCGTATCTTTTAATGATGGAATAATTTGGGAATTTACTCTG
TGTTTATTTATTTTTATGTTTTGTATTTGGATTTTAGAAAGTAAATAAAGAAGGTAGAAGAGTTACGGAA
TGAAGAAAAAAAAATAAACAAAGGTTTAAAAAATTTCAACAAAAAGCGTACTTTACATATATATTTATTA
GACAAGAAAAGCAGATTAAATAGATATACATTCGATTAACGATAAGTAAAATGTAAAATCACAGGATTTT
CGTGTGTGGTCTTCTACACAGACAAGATGAAACAATTCGGCATTAATACCTGAGAGCAGGAAGAGCAAGA
TAAAAGGTAGTATTTGTTGGCGATCCCCCTAGAGTCTTTTACATCTTCGGAAAACAAAAACTATTTTTTC
TTTAATTTCTTTTTTTACTTTCTATTTTTAATTTATATATTTATATTAAAAAATTTAAATTATAATTATT
TTTATAGCACGTGATGAAAAGGACCCAGGTGGCACTTTTCGGGGAAATGTGCGCGGAACCCCTATTTGTT
TATTTTTCTAAATACATTCAAATATGTATCCGCTCATGAGACAATAACCCTGATAAATGCTTCAATAATA
TTGAAAAAGGAAGAGTATGAGTATTCAACATTTCCGTGTCGCCCTTATTCCCTTTTTTGCGGCATTTTGC
CTTCCTGTTTTTGCTCACCCAGAAACGCTGGTGAAAGTAAAAGATGCTGAAGATCAGTTGGGTGCACGAG
TGGGTTACATCGAACTGGATCTCAACAGCGGTAAGATCCTTGAGAGTTTTCGCCCCGAAGAACGTTTTCC
AATGATGAGCACTTTTAAAGTTCTGCTATGTGGCGCGGTATTATCCCGTATTGACGCCGGGCAAGAGCAA
CTCGGTCGCCGCATACACTATTCTCAGAATGACTTGGTTGAGTACTCACCAGTCACAGAAAAGCATCTTA
CGGATGGCATGACAGTAAGAGAATTATGCAGTGCTGCCATAACCATGAGTGATAACACTGCGGCCAACTT
ACTTCTGACAACGATCGGAGGACCGAAGGAGCTAACCGCTTTTTTGCACAACATGGGGGATCATGTAACT
CGCCTTGATCGTTGGGAACCGGAGCTGAATGAAGCCATACCAAACGACGAGCGTGACACCACGATGCCTG
TAGCAATGGCAACAACGTTGCGCAAACTATTAACTGGCGAACTACTTACTCTAGCTTCCCGGCAACAATT
AATAGACTGGATGGAGGCGGATAAAGTTGCAGGACCACTTCTGCGCTCGGCCCTTCCGGCTGGCTGGTTT
ATTGCTGATAAATCTGGAGCCGGTGAGCGTGGGTCTCGCGGTATCATTGCAGCACTGGGGCCAGATGGTA
AGCCCTCCCGTATCGTAGTTATCTACACGACGGGGAGTCAGGCAACTATGGATGAACGAAATAGACAGAT
CGCTGAGATAGGTGCCTCACTGATTAAGCATTGGTAACTGTCAGACCAAGTTTACTCATATATACTTTAG
ATTGATTTAAAACTTCATTTTTAATTTAAAAGGATCTAGGTGAAGATCCTTTTTGATAATCTCATGACCA
AAATCCCTTAACGTGAGTTTTCGTTCCACTGAGCGTCAGACCCCGTAGAAAAGATCAAAGGATCTTCTTG
AGATCCTTTTTTTCTGCGCGTAATCTGCTGCTTGCAAACAAAAAAACCACCGCTACCAGCGGTGGTTTGT
TTGCCGGATCAAGAGCTACCAACTCTTTTTCCGAAGGTAACTGGCTTCAGCAGAGCGCAGATACCAAATA
CTGTTCTTCTAGTGTAGCCGTAGTTAGGCCACCACTTCAAGAACTCTGTAGCACCGCCTACATACCTCGC
TCTGCTAATCCTGTTACCAGTGGCTGCTGCCAGTGGCGATAAGTCGTGTCTTACCGGGTTGGACTCAAGA
CGATAGTTACCGGATAAGGCGCAGCGGTCGGGCTGAACGGGGGGTTCGTGCACACAGCCCAGCTTGGAGC
GAACGACCTACACCGAACTGAGATACCTACAGCGTGAGCTATGAGAAAGCGCCACGCTTCCCGAAGGGAG
AAAGGCGGACAGGTATCCGGTAAGCGGCAGGGTCGGAACAGGAGAGCGCACGAGGGAGCTTCCAGGGGGA
AACGCCTGGTATCTTTATAGTCCTGTCGGGTTTCGCCACCTCTGACTTGAGCGTCGATTTTTGTGATGCT
CGTCAGGGGGGCGGAGCCTATGGAAAAACGCCAGCAACGCGGCCTTTTTACGGTTCCTGGCCTTTTGCTG
GCCTTTTGCTCACATGTTCTTTCCTGCGTTATCCCCTGATTCTGTGGATAACCGTATTACCGCCTTTGAG
TGAGCTGATACCGCTCGCCGCAGCCGAACGACCGAGCGCAGCGAGTCAGTGAGCGAGGAAGCGGAAGAGC
GCCCAATACGCAAACCGCCTCTCCCCGCGCGTTGGCCGATTCATTAATGCAGCTGGCACGACAGGTTTCC
CGACTGGAAAGCGGGCAGTGAGCGCAACGCAATTAATGTGAGTTAGCTCACTCATTAGGCACCCCAGGCT
TTACACTTTATGCTTCCGGCTCGTATGTTGTGTGGAATTGTGAGCGGATAACAATTTCACACAGGAAACA
GCTATGACCATGATTACGCCAAGCGCGCAATTAACCCTCACTAAAGGGAACAAAAGCTGGAGCTCAGTTT
ATCATTATCAATACTCGCCATTTCAAAGAATACGTAAATAATTAATAGTAGTGATTTTCCTAACTTTATT
TAGTCAAAAAATTAGCCTTTTAATTCTGCTGTAACCCGTACATGCCCAAAATAGGGGGCGGGTTACACAG
AATATATAACATCGTAGGTGTCTGGGTGAACAGTTTATTCCTGGCATCCACTAAATATAATGGAGCCCGC
TTTTTAAGCTGGCATCCAGAAAAAAAAAGAATCCCAGCACCAAAATATTGTTTTCTTCACCAACCATCAG
TTCATAGGTCCATTCTCTTAGCGCAACTACAGAGAACAGGGGCACAAACAGGCAAAAAACGGGCACAACC
TCAATGGAGTGATGCAACCTGCCTGGAGTAAATGATGACACAAGGCAATTGACCCACGCATGTATCTATC
TCATTTTCTTACACCTTCTATTACCTTCTGCTCTCTCTGATTTGGAAAAAGCTGAAAAAAAAGGTTGAAA
CCAGTTCCCTGAAATTATTCCCCTACTTGACTAATAAGTATATAAAGACGGTAGGTATTGATTGTAATTC
TGTAAATCTATTTCTTAAACTTCTTAAATTCTACTTTTATAGTTAGTCTTTTTTTTAGTTTTAAAACACC
AGAACTTAGTTTCGACGGATTCTAGAACTAGTGGATCCCCCATCACAAGTTTGTACAAAAAAGCAGGCTT
CTATACAATGATCAACCTGCCAAGAAACAAGTTGGTTTTCTTGGTCCAAAACCACATCGAAATTATGATG
GTTGCCGTTTTCTCTTTGGGTGTTATGTTGATCGTTCAAAAGGCCTTGAGAAGATTGACCTCTGAAAAGT
CTGTTATCCCAGGTAGATTGGGTTTGCCATTATTGGGTGAAACTTTCTCTTTCTTGTCTGCTACTGGTTC
TACTAAGGGTTGTTACGATTTCGTCAGACTTAGAAGATTGTGGCATGGTAAATGGTTCAAGACCAGAATT
TTCGGTAAGGTTCATGTTTTCGTTCCAACTACTGATGGTGCTAAGACTATTTTCGCTAACGATTTGGTCT
TGTTCAACAAGGGTTACGTTAAGTCTATGGCTGATGTTGTCGGTAAAAAGTCTTTGTTGTGTGTCCCACA
AGAATCCCATAAGAGAATTAGAAGGTTGTTGTCCGATCCTTTCTCCATGAATTCTTTGTCCAAGTTCGTT
ATGGAATTCGACAACATGCTGTACCAGAGATTGAACAAATTGGAAGAAGGTGGTAAGTCCTTCGTTGTTT
TCGATTTCTGTATGAAGATTGCCTTCGATGCTATCTGCAACAGATTGATTTCTGTTACTGAAGCCCCTTT
GTTGCAAGAAATTGAAAGAGATTGCACCTACGTTTCCAACGCTATGTTGTCTTTTCCATTGATGATTCCA
GGTACGAGGTACTACAAAGGTATTAAGGCTAGAAAGCGTCTGATGGAAACTTTCGGTGAAATGATCTCTT
CAAGAAGGTCCGGTAAAGAATACTCCGATGACTTCTTGCAATCCATGTTGCAAAGAGATTCTTACCCACC
ATCCGAAAAGTTGGAAGATTCTGAAATCATGGACAACCTGCTGACCTTGATTATTGCTGGTCAAACTACT
ACAGCTGCTGCTATGATGTGGTCTGTTAAGTTTTTGGACGAAAACGAAGAAGTCCAGGACAGATTGAGAG
AAGAACAATTGTCCATCATTAGGAACAAAGCTGAAGGTGCTTTGTTGACTTTGGAGGATTTGAACTCTAT
GTGTTACGGTCTGCAAGTTGTCAAAGAAACCTTGAGAATGTCCAACGTTTTGTTGTGGTTTCCAAGAGTT
GCTTTGAACGACTGTAGAATCGAAGGTTTCGAAATCAAGAAAGGTTGGCACTTGAACATTGATGCCACCT
ACATTCATTTCGACCACAGCTTGTACAAAGACCCAATTCAATTCAACCCATCCAGATTCGATGAAGTTCC
AAAGCCATATTCTTTCATGCCATTTGGTTCTGGTCCAAGAACTTGTTTGGGTATTAACATGGCTAAGATG
ACCATGCTGGTCTTTTTGTCTAGATTGACTTCTGGTTTTAAGTGGCGTGTTGATGATAGAGATCCATGCT
TGGAAAAGAAGGCTCATATTCCAAGATTGAGATCTGGTTGTCCAATCACTTTGAGAACCTTGAAGAAGAG
AGACATCATCTAAGACCCAGCTTTCTTGTACAAAGTGGTGATGGGCTGCAGGAATTCGATATCAAGCTTA
TCGATACCGTCGACCTCGAGTCATGTAATTAGTTATGTCACGCTTACATTCACGCCCTCCCCCCACATCC
GCTCTAACCGAAAAGGAAGGAGTTAGACAACCTGAAGTCTAGGTCCCTATTTATTTTTTTATAGTTATGT
TAGTATTAAGAACGTTATTTATATTTCAAATTTTTCTTTTTTTTCTGTACAGACGCGTGTACGCATGTAA
CATTATACTGAAAACCTTGCTTGAGAAGGTTTTGGGACGCTCGAAGGCTTTAATTTGCGGCCGGTACCCA
ATTCGCCCTATAGTGAGTCGTATTACGCGCGCTCACTGGCCGTCGTTTTACAACGTCGTGACTGGGAAAA
CCCTGGCGTTACCCAACTTAATCGCCTTGCAGCACATCCCCCTTTCGCCAGCTGGCGTAATAGCGAAGAG
GCCCGCACCGATCGCCCTTCCCAACAGTTGCGCAGCCTGAATGGCGAATGG
[124 nt withheld, positions 5512-5635]
C
[91 nt withheld, positions 5637-5727]
A
[49 nt withheld, positions 5729-5777]
CCTTTGACGTTGGAGTCCACGTTCTTT
[37 nt withheld, positions 5805-5841]
ACCCTATCTCGGTCTATTCTTTTGATTTATAAGGGATTTTGCCGATTTCGGCCTATTGGTTAAAAAATGA
GCTGATTTAACAAAAATTTAACGCGAATTTTAACAAAATATTAACGCTTACAATTTCCTGATGCGGTATT
TTCTCCTTACGCATCTGTGCGGTATTTCACACCGCATAGATCGGCAAGTGCACAAACAATACTTAAATAA
ATACTACTCAGTAATAACCTATTTCTTAGCATTTTTGACGAAATTTGCTATTTTGTTAGAGTCTTTTACA
CCATTTGTCTCCACACCTCCGCTTACATCAACACCAATAACGCCATTTAATCTAAGCGCATCACCAACAT
TTTCTGGCGTCAGTCCACCAGCTAACATAAAATGTAAGCTTTCGGGGCTCTCTTGCCTTCCAACCCAGTC
AGAAATCGAGTTCCAATCCAAAAGTTCACCTGTCCCACCTGCTTCTGAATCAAACAAGGGAATAAACGAA
TGAGGTTTCTGTGAAGCTGCACTGAGTAGTATGTTGCAGTCTTTTGGAAATACGAGTCTTTTAATAACTG
GCAAACCGAGGAACTCTTGGTATTCTTGCCACGACTCATCTCCATGCAGTTGGACGATATCAATGCCGTA
ATCATTGACCAGAGCCAAAACATCCTCCTTAGGTTGATTACGAAACACGCCAACCAAGTATTTCGGAGTG
CCTGAACTATTTTTATATGCTTTTACAAGACTTGAAATTTTCCTTGCAATAACCGGGTCAATTGTTCTCT
TTCTATTGGGCACACATATAATACCCAGCAAGTCAGCATCGGAATCTAGAGCACATTCTGCGGCCTCTGT
GCTCTGCAAGCCGCAAACTTTCACCAATGGACCAGAACTACCTGTGAAATTAATAACAGACATACTCCAA
GCTGCCTTTGTGTGCTTAATCACGTATACTCACGTGCTCAATAGTCACCAATGCCCTCCCTCTTGGCCCT
CTCCTTTTCTTTTTTCGACCGAATTAATTCTTAATCGGCAAAAAAAGAAAAGCTCCGGATCAAGATTGTA
CGTAAGGTGACAAGCTATTTTTCAATAAAGAATATCTTCCACTACTGCCATCTGGCGTCATAACTGCAAA
GTACACATATATTACGATGCTGTTCTATTAAATGCTTCCTATATTATATATATAGTAATGTCGTGATCTA
TGGTGCACTCTCAGTACAATCTGCTCTGATGCCGCATAGTTAAGCCAGCCCCGACACCCGCCAACACCCG
CTGACGCGCCCTGACGGGCTTGTCTGCTCCCGGCATCCGCTTACAGACAAGCTGTGACCGTCTCCGGGAG
CTGCATGTGTCAGAGGTTTTCACCGTCATCACCGAAACGCG
